Addgene plasmid #116652: pHAGE-RAD50-Q830L
Purpose: Lentiviral expression of RAD50 Q830L
Depositing lab: Gordon Mills & Kenneth Scott. Publication: Systematic Functional Annotation of Somatic Mutations in Cancer. Ng PK, Li J, Jeong KJ, Shao S, Chen H, Tsang YH, Sengupta S, Wang Z, Bhavana VH, Tran R, Soewito S, Minussi DC, Moreno D, Kong K, Dogruluk T, Lu H, Gao J, Tokheim C, Zhou DC, Johnson AM, Zeng J, Ip CKM, Ju Z, Wester M, Yu S, Li Y, Vellano CP, Schultz N, Karchin R, Ding L, Lu Y, Cheung LWT, Chen K, Shaw KR, Meric-Bernstam F, Scott KL, Yi S, Sahni N, Liang H, Mills GB. Cancer Cell. 2018 Mar 12;33(3):450-462.e10. doi: 10.1016/j.ccell.2018.01.021. PubMed 29533785.
Backbone
  Vector backbone: pHAGE
  Vector type: Lentiviral
Growth in bacteria
  Bacterial resistance: Ampicillin, 100 μg/mL
  Growth temperature: 37°C
  Growth strain: Stbl3
  Copy number: High Copy
Gene/Insert
  Gene/Insert name: RAD50
  Species: H. sapiens (human)
  Mutation: Q830L
  Entrez Gene: RAD50 (a.k.a. NBSLD, RAD502, hRad50)
  Cloning method: Gateway Cloning
Terms and licenses: Academic/Nonprofit Terms; Industry Terms: Not Available to Industry
How to cite: pHAGE-RAD50-Q830L was a gift from Gordon Mills & Kenneth Scott (Addgene plasmid # 116652)
