[The description below was written by a language model from this plasmid's Addgene catalogue record and pLannotate feature annotations shown in this document.]
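Description:
pHAGE-RAD50-Q830L is catalogued as a lentiviral expression plasmid on the pHAGE backbone, carrying human RAD50 with the Q830L substitution, introduced by Gateway cloning. It comes from a large effort to annotate the functional effects of somatic cancer mutations, where such constructs deliver individual mutant alleles into cells. In bacteria the plasmid is maintained by a high-copy ColE1/pUC-type origin and selected with ampicillin through the β-lactamase gene.

The annotated sequence shows a self-inactivating HIV-1 transfer vector: a truncated 5' LTR, the Ψ packaging signal with a gag fragment, the Rev response element for Rev-dependent nuclear export of the genomic RNA, the cPPT/CTS element that aids nuclear import, and a ΔU3 3' LTR that silences LTR promoter activity after integration. Between these, the human EF-1α promoter drives a Gateway-recombined open reading frame flanked by attB1 and attB2. A V5 epitope tag lies downstream of attB2, though the record does not state whether it is read in frame with the insert. An EMCV IRES followed by EGFP allows transduced cells to be tracked by fluorescence from the same transcript, and a WPRE enhances expression.

There is a notable discrepancy. The feature table identifies the roughly 2.3 kb coding sequence between the att sites as human BRAF, not RAD50, and no RAD50 feature is annotated. The sequenced record therefore does not appear to match the catalogued insert. The data given cannot show whether this reflects a mix-up in the sequence record, in the plasmid, or in the annotation, so the insert identity should be verified before use.
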