Features (pLannotate 1.2.2; 27 found; start..end, strand, type, name):
    377..634     +  LTR            5' LTR (truncated): truncated 5' long terminal repeat (LTR) from HIV-1
    681..806     +  misc_feature   HIV-1 Ψ: packaging signal of human immunodeficiency virus type 1
    790..1128    +  CDS            HIV-1 gag (fragment): gag protein from human immunodeficiency virus 1; gag
   1303..1536    +  misc_feature   RRE: The Rev response element (RRE) of HIV-1 allows for Rev-dependent mRNA export from the nucleus to the cytoplasm.
   1913..2013    +  CDS            Rev (fragment): human immunodeficiency virus 1 (HIV-1) Rev protein; rev; enhances nuclear export of unspliced and incompletely spliced viral mRNAs
   2058..2175    +  misc_feature   cPPT/CTS: central polypurine tract and central termination sequence of HIV-1
   2223..3401    +  promoter       EF-1α promoter: strong constitutive promoter for human elongation factor EF-1α
   3422..3442    +  protein_bind   attB1: mutant version of attB; core recombination site for the Gateway® BP reaction BP Clonase™
   3448..5748    +  CDS            BRAF: BRAF_HUMAN - Also known as BRAF1, RAFB1. Experimental evidence at protein level: Swiss-Prot protein existence level 1. Protein kinase involved in the transduction of mitogenic signals from the cell membrane to the nucleus (Probable). Phosphorylates MAP2K1, and thereby activates the MAP kinase signal transduction pathway (PubMed:21441910, PubMed:29433126). May play a role in the postsynaptic responses of hippocampal neurons (PubMed:1508179). From Homo sapiens (Human).
   5753..5777    -  protein_bind   attB2: mutant version of attB; recombination site for the Gateway® BP reaction BP Clonase™
   5830..5871    +  CDS            V5 tag: epitope tag from simian virus 5
   5997..6459    +  misc_feature   IRES: internal ribosome entry site (IRES) of the encephalomyocarditis virus (EMCV)
   6473..7192    +  CDS            EGFP: the original enhanced GFP (Yang et al., 1996) mammalian codon-optimized
   7206..7794    +  misc_feature   WPRE: woodchuck hepatitis virus posttranscriptional regulatory element
   7802..7867    +  CDS            nef (fragment): NEF_HV1Z2 - Experimental evidence at protein level: Swiss-Prot protein existence level 1. Extracellular Nef protein targets CD4(+) T-lymphocytes for apoptosis by interacting with CXCR4 surface receptors. From Human immunodeficiency virus type 1 group M subtype D (isolate Z2/CDC-Z34) (HIV-1).
   7869..8102    +  LTR            3' LTR (ΔU3): self-inactivating 3' long terminal repeat (LTR) from HIV-1
   8307..8411    +  promoter       AmpR promoter: bla
   8412..9272    +  CDS            AmpR: β-lactamase; bla; confers resistance to ampicillin, carbenicillin, and related antibiotics
   9443..10031   +  rep_origin     ori: high-copy-number ColE1/pMB1/pBR322/pUC origin of replication
  10214..10268   +  CDS            lacI (fragment): lac repressor; lacI; The lac repressor binds to the lac operator to inhibit transcription in E. coli. This inhibition can be relieved by adding lactose or isopropyl-β-D-thiogalactopyranoside (IPTG).
  10274..10367   +  rep_origin     SV40 ori (fragment): SV40 origin of replication
  10392..10429   +  CDS            lacI (fragment): lac repressor; lacI; The lac repressor binds to the lac operator to inhibit transcription in E. coli. This inhibition can be relieved by adding lactose or isopropyl-β-D-thiogalactopyranoside (IPTG).
  10442..10463   +  protein_bind   CAP binding site: CAP binding activates transcription in the presence of cAMP. E. coli catabolite activator protein
  10478..10508   +  promoter       lac promoter: promoter for the E. coli lac operon
  10512..10534   +  protein_bind   lac operator (fragment): The lac repressor binds to the lac operator to inhibit transcription in E. coli. This inhibition can be relieved by adding lactose or isopropyl-β-D-thiogalactopyranoside (IPTG). lac repressor encoded by lacI
  10566..10649   +  polyA_signal   SV40 poly(A) signal (fragment): SV40 polyadenylation signal
  10816..329     +  CDS            nef (fragment) (across the origin): NEF_HV1BR - Experimental evidence at protein level: Swiss-Prot protein existence level 1. Extracellular Nef protein targets CD4(+) T-lymphocytes for apoptosis by interacting with CXCR4 surface receptors (PubMed:14990729). From Human immunodeficiency virus type 1 group M subtype B (isolate BRU/LAI) (HIV-1).
>Addgene plasmid #116652 | pHAGE-RAD50-Q830L | addgene full sequence | sequence record 252895 | Addgene NGS Result
TGGAAGGGCTAATTCACTCCCAAAGAAGACAAGATATCCTTGATCTGTGGATCTACCACACACAAGGCTA
CTTCCCTGATTAGCAGAACTACACACCAGGGCCAGGGGTCAGATATCCACTGACCTTTGGATGGTGCTAC
AAGCTAGTACCAGTTGAGCCAGATAAGGTAGAAGAGGCCAATAAAGGAGAGAACACCAGCTTGTTACACC
CTGTGAGCCTGCATGGGATGGATGACCCGGAGAGAGAAGTGTTAGAGTGGAGGTTTGACAGCCGCCTAGC
ATTTCATCACGTGGCCCGAGAGCTGCATCCGGAGTACTTCAAGAACTGCTGATATCGAGCTTGCTACAAG
GGACTTTCCGCTGGGGACTTTCCAGGGAGGCGTGGCCTGGGCGGGACTGGGGAGTGGCGAGCCCTCAGAT
CCTGCATATAAGCAGCTGCTTTTTGCCTGTACTGGGTCTCTCTGGTTAGACCAGATCTGAGCCTGGGAGC
TCTCTGGCTAACTAGGGAACCCACTGCTTAAGCCTCAATAAAGCTTGCCTTGAGTGCTTCAAGTAGTGTG
TGCCCGTCTGTTGTGTGACTCTGGTAACTAGAGATCCCTCAGACCCTTTTAGTCAGTGTGGAAAATCTCT
AGCAGTGGCGCCCGAACAGGGACTTGAAAGCGAAAGGGAAACCAGAGGAGCTCTCTCGACGCAGGACTCG
GCTTGCTGAAGCGCGCACGGCAAGAGGCGAGGGGCGGCGACTGGTGAGTACGCCAAAAATTTTGACTAGC
GGAGGCTAGAAGGAGAGAGATGGGTGCGAGAGCGTCAGTATTAAGCGGGGGAGAATTAGATCGCGATGGG
AAAAAATTCGGTTAAGGCCAGGGGGAAAGAAAAAATATAAATTAAAACATATAGTATGGGCAAGCAGGGA
GCTAGAACGATTCGCAGTTAATCCTGGCCTGTTAGAAACATCAGAAGGCTGTAGACAAATACTGGGACAG
CTACAACCATCCCTTCAGACAGGATCAGAAGAACTTAGATCATTATATAATACAGTAGCAACCCTCTATT
GTGTGCATCAAAGGATAGAGATAAAAGACACCAAGGAAGCTTTAGACAAGATAGAGGAAGAGCAAAACAA
AAGTAAGACCACCGCACAGCAAGCGGCCGGCCGCTGATCTTCAGACCTGGAGGAGGAGATATGAGGGACA
ATTGGAGAAGTGAATTATATAAATATAAAGTAGTAAAAATTGAACCATTAGGAGTAGCACCCACCAAGGC
AAAGAGAAGAGTGGTGCAGAGAGAAAAAAGAGCAGTGGGAATAGGAGCTTTGTTCCTTGGGTTCTTGGGA
GCAGCAGGAAGCACTATGGGCGCAGCGTCAATGACGCTGACGGTACAGGCCAGACAATTATTGTCTGGTA
TAGTGCAGCAGCAGAACAATTTGCTGAGGGCTATTGAGGCGCAACAGCATCTGTTGCAACTCACAGTCTG
GGGCATCAAGCAGCTCCAGGCAAGAATCCTGGCTGTGGAAAGATACCTAAAGGATCAACAGCTCCTGGGG
ATTTGGGGTTGCTCTGGAAAACTCATTTGCACCACTGCTGTGCCTTGGAATGCTAGTTGGAGTAATAAAT
CTCTGGAACAGATTTGGAATCACACGACCTGGATGGAGTGGGACAGAGAAATTAACAATTACACAAGCTT
AATACACTCCTTAATTGAAGAATCGCAAAACCAGCAAGAAAAGAATGAACAAGAATTATTGGAATTAGAT
AAATGGGCAAGTTTGTGGAATTGGTTTAACATAACAAATTGGCTGTGGTATATAAAATTATTCATAATGA
TAGTAGGAGGCTTGGTAGGTTTAAGAATAGTTTTTGCTGTACTTTCTATAGTGAATAGAGTTAGGCAGGG
ATATTCACCATTATCGTTTCAGACCCACCTCCCAACCCCGAGGGGACCCGACAGGCCCGAAGGAATAGAA
GAAGAAGGTGGAGAGAGAGACAGAGACAGATCCATTCGATTAGTGAACGGATCTCGACGGTATCGCCGAA
TTCACAAATGGCAGTATTCATCCACAATTTTAAAAGAAAAGGGGGGATTGGGGGGTACAGTGCAGGGGAA
AGAATAGTAGACATAATAGCAACAGACATACAAACTAAAGAATTACAAAAACAAATTACAAAAATTCAAA
ATTTTCGGGTTTATTACAGGGACAGCAGAGATCCAGTTTGGACTAGTCGTGAGGCTCCGGTGCCCGTCAG
TGGGCAGAGCGCACATCGCCCACAGTCCCCGAGAAGTTGGGGGGAGGGGTCGGCAATTGAACCGGTGCCT
AGAGAAGGTGGCGCGGGGTAAACTGGGAAAGTGATGTCGTGTACTGGCTCCGCCTTTTTCCCGAGGGTGG
GGGAGAACCGTATATAAGTGCAGTAGTCGCCGTGAACGTTCTTTTTCGCAACGGGTTTGCCGCCAGAACA
CAGGTAAGTGCCGTGTGTGGTTCCCGCGGGCCTGGCCTCTTTACGGGTTATGGCCCTTGCGTGCCTTGAA
TTACTTCCACCTGGCTGCAGTACGTGATTCTTGATCCCGAGCTTCGGGTTGGAAGTGGGTGGGAGAGTTC
GAGGCCTTGCGCTTAAGGAGCCCCTTCGCCTCGTGCTTGAGTTGAGGCCTGGCCTGGGCGCTGGGGCCGC
CGCGTGCGAATCTGGTGGCACCTTCGCGCCTGTCTCGCTGCTTTCGATAAGTCTCTAGCCATTTAAAATT
TTTGATGACCTGCTGCGACGCTTTTTTTCTGGCAAGATAGTCTTGTAAATGCGGGCCAAGATCTGCACAC
TGGTATTTCGGTTTTTGGGGCCGCGGGCGGCGACGGGGCCCGTGCGTCCCAGCGCACATGTTCGGCGAGG
CGGGGCCTGCGAGCGCGGCCACCGAGAATCGGACGGGGGTAGTCTCAAGCTGGCCGGCCTGCTCTGGTGC
CTGGCCTCGCGCCGCCGTGTATCGCCCCGCCCTGGGCGGCAAGGCTGGCCCGGTCGGCACCAGTTGCGTG
AGCGGAAAGATGGCCGCTTCCCGGCCCTGCTGCAGGGAGCTCAAAATGGAGGACGCGGCGCTCGGGAGAG
CGGGCGGGTGAGTCACCCACACAAAGGAAAAGGGCCTTTCCGTCCTCAGCCGTCGCTTCATGTGACTCCA
CGGAGTACCGGGCGCCGTCCAGGCACCTCGATTAGTTCTCGAGCTTTTGGAGTACGTCGTCTTTAGGTTG
GGGGGAGGGGTTTTATGCGATGGAGTTTCCCCACACTGAGTGGGTGGAGACTGAAGTTAGGCCAGCTTGG
CACTTGATGTAATTCTCCTTGGAATTTGCCCTTTTTGAGTTTGGATCTTGGTTCATTCTCAAGCCTCAGA
CAGTGGTTCAAAGTTTTTTTCTTCCATTTCAGGTGTCGTGAAGCGGCCCTGCAGATATCAACAAGTTTGT
ACAAAAAAGCAGGCACCATGGCGGCGCTGAGCGGTGGCGGTGGTGGCGGCGCGGAGCCGGGCCAGGCTCT
GTTCAACGGGGACATGGAGCCCGAGGCCGGCGCCGGCGCCGGCGCCGCGGCCTCTTCGGCTGCGGACCCT
GCCATTCCGGAGGAGGTGTGGAATATCAAACAAATGATTAAGTTGACACAGGAACATATAGAGGCCCTAT
TGGACAAATTTGGTGGGGAGCATAATCCACCATCAATATATCTGGAGGCCTATGAAGAATACACCAGCAA
GCTAGATGCACTCCAACAAAGAGAACAACAGTTATTGGAATCTCTGGGGAACGGAACTGATTTTTCTGTT
TCTAGCTCTGCATCAATGGATACCGTTACATCTTCTTCCTCTTCTAGCCTTTCAGTGCTACCTTCATCTC
TTTCAGTTTTTCAAAATCCCACAGATGTGGCACGGAGCAACCCCAAGTCACCACAAAAACCTATCGTTAG
AGTCTTCCTGCCCAACAAACAGAGGACAGTGGTACCTGCAAGGTGTGGAGTTACAGTCCGAGACAGTCTA
AAGAAAGCACTGATGATGAGAGGTCTAATCCCAGAGTGCTGTGCTGTTTACAGAATTCAGGATGGAGAGA
AGAAACCAATTGGTTGGGACACTGATATTTCCTGGCTTACTGGAGAAGAATTGCATGTGGAAGTGTTGGA
GAATGTTCCACTTACAACACACAACTTTGTACGAAAAACGTTTTTCACCTTAGCATTTTGTGACTTTTGT
CGAAAGCTGCTTTTCCAGGGTTTCCGCTGTCAAACATGTGGTTATAAATTTCACCAGCGTTGTAGTACAG
AAGTTCCACTGATGTGTGTTAATTATGACCAACTTGATTTGCTGTTTGTCTCCAAGTTCTTTGAACACCA
CCCAATACCACAGGAAGAGGCGTCCTTAGCAGAGACTGCCCTAACATCTGGATCATCCCCTTCCGCACCC
GCCTCGGACTCTATTGGGCCCCAAATTCTCACCAGTCCGTCTCCTTCAAAATCCATTCCAATTCCACAGC
CCTTCCGACCAGCAGATGAAGATCATCGAAATCAATTTGGGCAACGAGACCGATCCTCATCAGCTCCCAA
TGTGCATATAAACACAATAGAACCTGTCAATATTGATGACTTGATTAGAGACCAAGGATTTCGTGGTGAT
GGAGGATCAACCACAGGTTTGTCTGCTACCCCCCCTGCCTCATTACCTGGCTCACTAACTAACGTGAAAG
CCTTACAGAAATCTCCAGGACCTCAGCGAGAAAGGAAGTCATCTTCATCCTCAGAAGACAGGAATCGAAT
GAAAACACTTGGTAGACGGGACTCGAGTGATGATTGGGAGATTCCTGATGGGCAGATTACAGTGGGACAA
AGAATTGGATCTGGATCATTTGGAACAGTCTACAAGGGAAAGTGGCATGGTGATGTGGCAGTGAAAATGT
TGAATGTGACAGCACCTACACCTCAGCAGTTACAAGCCTTCAAAAATGAAGTAGGAGTACTCAGGAAAAC
ACGACATGTGAATATCCTACTCTTCATGGGCTATTCCACAAAGCCACAACTGGCTATTGTTACCCAGTGG
TGTGAGGGCTCCAGCTTGTATCACCATCTCCATATCATTGAGACCAAATTTGAGATGATCAAACTTATAG
ATATTGCACGACAGACTGCACAGGGCATGGATTACTTACACGCCAAGTCAATCATCCACAGAGACCTCAA
GAGTAATAATATATTTCTTCATGAAGACCTCACAGTAAAAATAGGTGATTTTGGTCTAGCTCCAACAGTG
AAATCTCGATGGAGTGGGTCCCATCAGTTTGAACAGTTGTCTGGATCCATTTTGTGGATGGCACCAGAAG
TCATCAGAATGCAAGATAAAAATCCATACAGCTTTCAGTCAGATGTATATGCATTTGGAATTGTTCTGTA
TGAATTGATGACTGGACAGTTACCTTATTCAAACATCAACAACAGGGACCAGATAATTTTTATGGTGGGA
CGAGGATACCTGTCTCCAGATCTCAGTAAGGTACGGAGTAACTGTCCAAAAGCCATGAAGAGATTAATGG
CAGAGTGCCTCAAAAAGAAAAGAGATGAGAGACCACTCTTTCCCCAAATTCTCGCCTCTATTGAGCTGCT
GGCCCGCTCATTGCCAAAAATTCACCGCAGTGCATCAGAACCCTCCTTGAATCGGGCTGGTTTCCAAACA
GAGGATTTTAGTCTATATGCTTGTGCTTCTCCAAAAACACCCATCCAGGCAGGGGGATATGGTGCGTTTC
CTGTCCACTAGAACCCAGCTTTCTTGTACAAAGTGGTTGATATCCAGCACAGTGGCGGCCGCTCGAGTCT
AGAGGGCCCGCGGTTCGAAGGTAAGCCTATCCCTAACCCTCTCCTCGGTCTCGATTCTACGCGTACCGGT
TAGTAATGAGATCCCTCCCCCCCCCNTAACGTTACTGGCCGAAGCCGCTTGGAATAAGGCCGGTGTGCGT
TTGTCTATATGTTATTTTCCACCATATTGCCGTCTTTTGGCAATGTGAGGGCCCGGAAACCTGGCCCTGT
CTTCTTGACGAGCATTCCTAGGGGTCTTTCCCCTCTCGCCAAAGGAATGCAAGGTCTGTTGAATGTCGTG
AAGGAAGCAGTTCCTCTGGAAGCTTCTTGAAGACAAACAACGTCTGTAGCGACCCTTTGCAGGCAGCGGA
ACCCCCCACCTGGCGACAGGTGCCTCTGCGGCCAAAAGCCACGTGTATAAGATACACCTGCAAAGGCGGC
ACAACCCCAGTGCCACGTTGTGAGTTGGATAGTTGTGGAAAGAGTCAAATGGCTCTCCTCAAGCGTATTC
AACAAGGGGCTGAAGGATGCCCAGAAGGTACCCCATTGTATGGGATCTGATCTGGGGCCTCGGTGCACAT
GCTTTACATGTGTTTAGTCGAGGTTAAAAAAACGTCTAGGCCCCCCGAACCACGGGGACGTGGTTTTCCT
TTGAAAAACACGATGATAATATGGCCACACATATGGTGAGCAAGGGCGAGGAGCTGTTCACCGGGGTGGT
GCCCATCCTGGTCGAGCTGGACGGCGACGTAAACGGCCACAAGTTCAGCGTGTCCGGCGAGGGCGAGGGC
GATGCCACCTACGGCAAGCTGACCCTGAAGTTCATCTGCACCACCGGCAAGCTGCCCGTGCCCTGGCCCA
CCCTCGTGACCACCCTGACCTACGGCGTGCAGTGCTTCAGCCGCTACCCCGACCACATGAAGCAGCACGA
CTTCTTCAAGTCCGCCATGCCCGAAGGCTACGTCCAGGAGCGCACCATCTTCTTCAAGGACGACGGCAAC
TACAAGACCCGCGCCGAGGTGAAGTTCGAGGGCGACACCCTGGTGAACCGCATCGAGCTGAAGGGCATCG
ACTTCAAGGAGGACGGCAACATCCTGGGGCACAAGCTGGAGTACAACTACAACAGCCACAACGTCTATAT
CATGGCCGACAAGCAGAAGAACGGCATCAAGGTGAACTTCAAGATCCGCCACAACATCGAGGACGGCAGC
GTGCAGCTCGCCGACCACTACCAGCAGAACACCCCCATCGGCGACGGCCCCGTGCTGCTGCCCGACAACC
ACTACCTGAGCACCCAGTCCGCCCTGAGCAAAGACCCCAACGAGAAGCGCGATCACATGGTCCTGCTGGA
GTTCGTGACCGCCGCCGGGATCACTCTCGGCATGGACGAGCTGTACAAGTAAATCGATAGATCCTAATCA
ACCTCTGGATTACAAAATTTGTGAAAGATTGACTGGTATTCTTAACTATGTTGCTCCTTTTACGCTATGT
GGATACGCTGCTTTAATGCCTTTGTATCATGCTATTGCTTCCCGTATGGCTTTCATTTTCTCCTCCTTGT
ATAAATCCTGGTTGCTGTCTCTTTATGAGGAGTTGTGGCCCGTTGTCAGGCAACGTGGCGTGGTGTGCAC
TGTGTTTGCTGACGCAACCCCCACTGGTTGGGGCATTGCCACCACCTGTCAGCTCCTTTCCGGGACTTTC
GCTTTCCCCCTCCCTATTGCCACGGCGGAACTCATCGCCGCCTGCCTTGCCCGCTGCTGGACAGGGGCTC
GGCTGTTGGGCACTGACAATTCCGTGGTGTTGTCGGGGAAATCATCGTCCTTTCCTTGGCTGCTCGCCTG
TGTTGCCACCTGGATTCTGCGCGGGACGTCCTTCTGCTACGTCCCTTCGGCCCTCAATCCAGCGGACCTT
CCTTCCCGCGGCCTGCTGCCGGCTCTGCGGCCTCTTCCGCGTCTTCGCCTTCGCCCTCAGACGAGTCGGA
TCTCCCTTTGGGCCGCCTCCCCGCCTGAGATCCTTTAAGACCAATGACTTACAAGGCAGCTGTAGATCTT
AGCCACTTTTTAAAAGAAAAGGGGGGACTGGAAGGGCTAATTCACTCCCAACGAAGACAAGATCTGCTTT
TTGCTTGTACTGGGTCTCTCTGGTTAGACCAGATCTGAGCCTGGGAGCTCTCTGGCTAACTAGGGAACCC
ACTGCTTAAGCCTCAATAAAGCTTGCCTTGAGTGCTTCAAGTAGTGTGTGCCCGTCTGTTGTGTGACTCT
GGTAACTAGAGATCCCTCAGACCCTTTTAGTCAGTGTGGAAAATCTCTAGCAGTAGTAGTTCATGTCATC
TTATTATTCAGTATTTATAACTTGCAAAGAAATGAATATCAGAGAGTGAGAGGCCCGGGTTAATTAAGGA
AAGGGCTAGATCATTCTTGAAGACGAAAGGGCCTCGTGATACGCCTATTTTTATAGGTTAATGTCATGAT
AATAATGGTTTCTTAGACGTCAGGTGGCACTTTTCGGGGAAATGTGCGCGGAACCCCTATTTGTTTATTT
TTCTAAATACATTCAAATATGTATCCGCTCATGAGACAATAACCCTGATAAATGCTTCAATAATATTGAA
AAAGGAAGAGTATGAGTATTCAACATTTCCGTGTCGCCCTTATTCCCTTTTTTGCGGCATTTTGCCTTCC
TGTTTTTGCTCACCCAGAAACGCTGGTGAAAGTAAAAGATGCTGAAGATCAGTTGGGTGCACGAGTGGGT
TACATCGAACTGGATCTCAACAGCGGTAAGATCCTTGAGAGTTTTCGCCCCGAAGAACGTTTTCCAATGA
TGAGCACTTTTAAAGTTCTGCTATGTGGCGCGGTATTATCCCGTGTTGACGCCGGGCAAGAGCAACTCGG
TCGCCGCATACACTATTCTCAGAATGACTTGGTTGAGTACTCACCAGTCACAGAAAAGCATCTTACGGAT
GGCATGACAGTAAGAGAATTATGCAGTGCTGCCATAACCATGAGTGATAACACTGCGGCCAACTTACTTC
TGACAACGATCGGAGGACCGAAGGAGCTAACCGCTTTTTTGCACAACATGGGGGATCATGTAACTCGCCT
TGATCGTTGGGAACCGGAGCTGAATGAAGCCATACCAAACGACGAGCGTGACACCACGATGCCTGTAGCA
ATGGCAACAACGTTGCGCAAACTATTAACTGGCGAACTACTTACTCTAGCTTCCCGGCAACAATTAATAG
ACTGGATGGAGGCGGATAAAGTTGCAGGACCACTTCTGCGCTCGGCCCTTCCGGCTGGCTGGTTTATTGC
TGATAAATCTGGAGCCGGTGAGCGTGGGTCTCGCGGTATCATTGCAGCACTGGGGCCAGATGGTAAGCCC
TCCCGTATCGTAGTTATCTACACGACGGGGAGTCAGGCAACTATGGATGAACGAAATAGACAGATCGCTG
AGATAGGTGCCTCACTGATTAAGCATTGGTAACTGTCAGACCAAGTTTACTCATATATACTTTAGATTGA
TTTAAAACTTCATTTTTAATTTAAAAGGATCTAGGTGAAGATCCTTTTTGATAATCTCATGACCAAAATC
CCTTAACGTGAGTTTTCGTTCCACTGAGCGTCAGACCCCGTAGAAAAGATCAAAGGATCTTCTTGAGATC
CTTTTTTTCTGCGCGTAATCTGCTGCTTGCAAACAAAAAAACCACCGCTACCAGCGGTGGTTTGTTTGCC
GGATCAAGAGCTACCAACTCTTTTTCCGAAGGTAACTGGCTTCAGCAGAGCGCAGATACCAAATACTGTT
CTTCTAGTGTAGCCGTAGTTAGGCCACCACTTCAAGAACTCTGTAGCACCGCCTACATACCTCGCTCTGC
TAATCCTGTTACCAGTGGCTGCTGCCAGTGGCGATAAGTCGTGTCTTACCGGGTTGGACTCAAGACGATA
GTTACCGGATAAGGCGCAGCGGTCGGGCTGAACGGGGGGTTCGTGCACACAGCCCAGCTTGGAGCGAACG
ACCTACACCGAACTGAGATACCTACAGCGTGAGCTATGAGAAAGCGCCACGCTTCCCGAAGGGAGAAAGG
CGGACAGGTATCCGGTAAGCGGCAGGGTCGGAACAGGAGAGCGCACGAGGGAGCTTCCAGGGGGAAACGC
CTGGTATCTTTATAGTCCTGTCGGGTTTCGCCACCTCTGACTTGAGCGTCGATTTTTGTGATGCTCGTCA
GGGGGGCGGAGCCTATGGAAAAACGCCAGCAACGCGGCCTTTTTACGGTTCCTGGCCTTTTGCTGGCCTT
TTGCTCACATGTTCTTTCCTGCGTTATCCCCTGATTCTGTGGATAACCGTATTACCGCCTTTGAGTGAGC
TGATACCGCTCGCCGCAGCCGAACGACCGAGCGCAGCGAGTCAGTGAGCGAGGAAGCGGAAGAGCGCCCA
ATACGCAAACCGCCTCTCCCCGCGCGTTGGCCGATTCATTAATGCAGCAAGCTCATGGCTGACTAATTTT
TTTTATTTATGCAGAGGCCGAGGCCGCCTCGGCCTCTGAGCTATTCCAGAAGTAGTGAGGAGGCTTTTTT
GGAGGCCTAGGCTTTTGCAAAAAGCTCCCCGTGGCACGACAGGTTTCCCGACTGGAAAGCGGGCAGTGAG
CGCAACGCAATTAATGTGAGTTAGCTCACTCATTAGGCACCCCAGGCTTTACACTTTATGCTTCCGGCTC
GTATGTTGTGTGGAATTGTGAGCGGATAACAATTTCACACAGGAAACAGCTATGACATGATTACGAATTT
CACAAATAAAGCATTTTTTTCACTGCATTCTAGTTGTGGTTTGTCCAAACTCATCAATGTATCTTATCAT
GTCTGGATCAACTGGATAACTCAAGCTAACCAAAATCATCCCAAACTTCCCACCCCATACCCTATTACCA
CTGCCAATTACCTGTGGTTTCATTTACTCTAAACCTGTGATTCCTCTGAATTATTTTCATTTTAAAGAAA
TTGTATTTGTTAAATATGTACTACAAACTTAGTAGT
