>Addgene plasmid #116652 | pHAGE-RAD50-Q830L | depositor partial sequence | sequence record 219527 | insert
ATGTCCCGGATCGAAAAGATGAGCATTCTGGGCGTGCGGAGTTTTGGAATAGAGGACAAAGATAAGCAAA
TTATCACTTTCTTCAGCCCCCTTACAATTTTGGTTGGACCCAATGGGGCGGGAAAGACGACCATCATTGA
ATGTCTAAAATATATTTGTACTGGAGATTTCCCTCCTGGAACCAAAGGAAATACATTTGTACACGATCCC
AAGGTTGCTCAAGAAACAGATGTGAGAGCCCAGATTCGTCTGCAATTTCGTGATGTCAATGGAGAACTTA
TAGCTGTGCAAAGATCTATGGTGTGTACTCAGAAAAGCAAAAAGACAGAATTTAAAACTCTGGAAGGAGT
CATTACTAGAACAAAGCATGGTGAAAAGGTCAGTCTGAGCTCTAAGTGTGCAGAAATTGACCGAGAAATG
ATCAGTTCTCTTGGGGTTTCCAAGGCTGTGCTAAATAATGTCATTTTCTGTCATCAAGAAGATTCTAATT
GGCCTTTAAGTGAAGGAAAGGCTTTGAAGCAAAAGTTTGATGAGATTTTTTCAGCAACAAGATACATTAA
AGCCTTAGAAACACTTCGGCAGGTACGTCAGACACAAGGTCAGAAAGTAAAAGAATATCAAATGGAACTA
AAATATCTGAAGCAATATAAGGAAAAAGCTTGTGAGATTCGTGATCAGATTACAAGTAAGGAAGCCCAGT
TAACATCTTCAAAGGAAATTGTCAAATCCTATGAGAATGAACTTGATCCATTGAAGAATCGTCTAAAAGA
AATTGAACATAATCTCTCTAAAATAATGAAACTTGACAATGAAATTAAAGCCTTGGATAGCCGAAAGAAG
CAAATGGAGAAAGATAATAGTGAACTGGAAGAGAAAATGGAAAAGGTTTTTCAAGGGACTGATGAGCAAC
TAAATGACTTATATCACAATCACCAGAGAACAGTAAGGGAGAAAGAAAGGAAATTGGTAGACTGTCATCG
TGAACTGGAAAAACTAAATAAAGAATCTAGGCTTCTCAATCAGGAAAAATCAGAACTGCTTGTTGAACAG
GGTCGTCTACAGCTGCAAGCAGATCGCCATCAAGAACATATCCGAGCTAGAGATTCATTAATTCAGTCTT
TGGCAACACAGCTAGAATTGGATGGCTTTGAGCGTGGACCATTCAGTGAAAGACAGATTAAAAATTTTCA
CAAACTTGTGAGAGAGAGACAAGAAGGGGAAGCAAAAACTGCCAACCAACTGATGAATGACTTTGCAGAA
AAAGAGACTCTGAAACAAAAACAGATAGATGAGATAAGAGATAAGAAAACTGGACTGGGAAGAATAATTG
AGTTAAAATCAGAAATCCTAAGTAAGAAGCAGAATGAGCTGAAAAATGTGAAGTATGAATTACAGCAGTT
GGAAGGATCTTCAGACAGGATTCTTGAACTGGACCAGGAGCTCATAAAAGCTGAACGTGAGTTAAGCAAG
GCTGAGAAAAACAGCAATGTAGAAACCTTAAAAATGGAAGTAATAAGTCTCCAAAATGAAAAAGCAGACT
TAGACAGGACCCTGCGTAAACTTGACCAGGAGATGGAGCAGTTAAACCATCATACAACAACACGTACCCA
AATGGAGATGCTGACCAAAGACAAAGCTGACAAAGATGAACAAATCAGAAAAATAAAATCTAGGCACAGT
GATGAATTAACCTCACTGTTGGGATATTTTCCCAACAAAAAACAGCTTGAAGACTGGCTACATAGTAAAT
CAAAAGAAATTAATCAGACCAGGGACAGACTTGCCAAATTGAACAAGGAACTAGCTTCATCTGAGCAGAA
TAAAAATCATATAAATAATGAACTAAAAAGAAAGGAAGAGCAGTTGTCCAGTTACGAAGACAAGCTGTTT
GATGTTTGTGGTAGCCAGGATTTTGAAAGTGATTTAGACAGGCTTAAAGAGGAAATTGAAAAATCATCAA
AACAGCGAGCCATGCTGGCTGGAGCCACAGCAGTTTACTCCCAGTTCATTACTCAGCTAACAGACGAAAA
CCAGTCATGTTGCCCCGTTTGTCAGAGAGTTTTTCAGACAGAGGCTGAGTTACAAGAAGTCATCAGTGAT
TTGCAGTCTAAACTGCGACTTGCTCCAGATAAACTCAAGTCAACAGAATCAGAGCTAAAAAAAAAGGAAA
AGCGGCGTGATGAAATGCTGGGACTTGTGCCCATGAGGCAAAGCATAATTGATTTGAAGGAGAAGGAAAT
ACCAGAATTAAGAAACAAACTGCAGAATGTCAATAGAGACATACAGCGCCTAAAGAACGACATAGAAGAA
CAAGAAACACTCTTGGGTACAATAATGCCTGAAGAAGAAAGTGCCAAAGTATGCCTGACAGATGTTACAA
TTATGGAGAGGTTCCAGATGGAACTTAAAGATGTTGAAAGAAAAATTGCACAACAAGCAGCTAAGCTACA
AGGAATAGACTTAGATCGAACTGTCCAACAAGTCAACCTGGAGAAACAAGAGAAACAGCACAAGTTAGAC
ACAGTTTCTAGTAAGATTGAATTGAATCGTAAGCTTATACAGGACCAGCAGGAACAGATTCAACATCTAA
AAAGTACAACAAATGAGCTAAAATCTGAGAAACTTCAGATATCCACTAATTTGCAACGTCGTCAGCAACT
GGAGGAGCAGACTGTGGAATTATCCACTGAAGTTCAGTCTTTGTACAGAGAGATAAAGGATGCTAAAGAG
CAGGTAAGCCCTTTGGAAACAACATTGGAAAAGTTCCAGCAAGAAAAAGAAGAATTAATCAACAAAAAAA
ATACAAGCAACAAAATAGCACAGGATAAACTGAATGATATTAAAGAGAAGGTTAAAAATATTCATGGCTA
TATGAAAGACATTGAGAATTATATTCAAGATGGGAAAGACGACTATAAGAAGCAAAAAGAAACTGAACTT
AATAAAGTAATAGCTCAACTAAGTGAATGCGAGAAACACAAAGAAAAGATAAATGAAGATATGAGACTCA
TGAGACAAGATATTGATACACAGAAGATACAAGAAAGGTGGCTACAAGATAACCTTACTTTAAGAAAAAG
AAATGAGGAACTAAAAGAAGTTGAAGAAGAAAGAAAACAACATTTGAAGGAAATGGGTCAAATGCAGGTT
TTGCAAATGAAAAGTGAACATCAGAAGTTGGAAGAGAACATAGACAATATAAAAAGAAATCATAATTTGG
CATTAGGGCGACAGAAAGGTTATGAAGAAGAAATTATTCATTTTAAGAAAGAACTTCGAGAACCACAATT
TCGGGATGCTGAGGAAAAGTATAGAGAAATGATGATTGTTATGAGGACAACAGAACTTGTGAACAAGGAT
CTGGATATTTATTATAAGACTCTTGACCAAGCAATAATGAAATTTCACAGTATGAAAATGGAAGAAATCA
ATAAAATTATACGTGACCTGTGGCGAAGTACCTATCGTGGACAAGATATTGAATACATAGAAATACGGTC
TGATGCCGATGAAAATGTATCAGCTTCTGATAAAAGGCGGAATTATAACTACCGAGTGGTGATGCTGAAG
GGAGACACAGCCTTGGATATGCGAGGACGATGCAGTGCTGGACAAAAGGTATTAGCCTCACTCATCATTC
GCCTGGCCCTGGCTGAAACGTTCTGCCTCAACTGTGGCATCATTGCCTTGGATGAGCCAACAACAAATCT
TGACCGAGAAAACATTGAATCTCTTGCACATGCTCTGGTTGAGATAATAAAAAGTCGCTCACAGCAGCGT
AACTTCCAGCTTCTGGTAATCACTCATGATGAAGATTTTGTGGAGCTTTTAGGACGTTCTGAATATGTGG
AGAAATTCTACAGGATTAAAAAGAACATCGATCAGTGCTCAGAGATTGTGAAATGCAGTGTTAGCTCCCT
GGGATTCAATGTTCATTAA
